>Addgene plasmid #230750 | AiP1986 - pAAV-AiE2497m-minBG-SYFP2-WPRE3-BGHpA | addgene full sequence | sequence record 466335 | Addgene NGS Result
TGAAAGTAAAAGATGCTGAAGATCAGTTGGGTGCACGAGTGGGTTACATCGAACTGGATCTCAACAGCGG
TAAGATCCTTGAGAGTTTTCGCCCCGAAGAACGTTTTCCAATGATGAGCACTTTTAAAGTTCTGCTATGT
GGCGCGGTATTATCCCGTATTGACGCCGGGCAAGAGCAACTCGGTCGCCGCATACACTATTCTCAGAATG
ACTTGGTTGAGTACTCACCAGTCACAGAAAAGCATCTTACGGATGGCATGACAGTAAGAGAATTATGCAG
TGCTGCCATAACCATGAGTGATAACACTGCGGCCAACTTACTTCTGACAACGATCGGAGGACCGAAGGAG
CTAACCGCTTTTTTGCACAACATGGGGGATCATGTAACTCGCCTTGATCGTTGGGAACCGGAGCTGAATG
AAGCCATACCAAACGACGAGCGTGACACCACGATGCCTGTAGCAATGGCAACAACGTTGCGCAAACTATT
AACTGGCGAACTACTTACTCTAGCTTCCCGGCAACAATTAATAGACTGGATGGAGGCGGATAAAGTTGCA
GGACCACTTCTGCGCTCGGCCCTTCCGGCTGGCTGGTTTATTGCTGATAAATCTGGAGCCGGTGAGCGTG
GGTCTCGCGGTATCATTGCAGCACTGGGGCCAGATGGTAAGCCCTCCCGTATCGTAGTTATCTACACGAC
GGGGAGTCAGGCAACTATGGATGAACGAAATAGACAGATCGCTGAGATAGGTGCCTCACTGATTAAGCAT
TGGTAACTGTCAGACCAAGTTTACTCATATATACTTTAGATTGATTTAAAACTTCATTTTTAATTTAAAA
GGATCTAGGTGAAGATCCTTTTTGATAATCTCATGACCAAAATCCCTTAACGTGAGTTTTCGTTCCACTG
AGCGTCAGACCCCGTAGAAAAGATCAAAGGATCTTCTTGAGATCCTTTTTTTCTGCGCGTAATCTGCTGC
TTGCAAACAAAAAAACCACCGCTACCAGCGGTGGTTTGTTTGCCGGATCAAGAGCTACCAACTCTTTTTC
CGAAGGTAACTGGCTTCAGCAGAGCGCAGATACCAAATACTGTTCTTCTAGTGTAGCCGTAGTTAGGCCA
CCACTTCAAGAACTCTGTAGCACCGCCTACATACCTCGCTCTGCTAATCCTGTTACCAGTGGCTGCTGCC
AGTGGCGATAAGTCGTGTCTTACCGGGTTGGACTCAAGACGATAGTTACCGGATAAGGCGCAGCGGTCGG
GCTGAACGGGGGGTTCGTGCACACAGCCCAGCTTGGAGCGAACGACCTACACCGAACTGAGATACCTACA
GCGTGAGCTATGAGAAAGCGCCACGCTTCCCGAAGGGAGAAAGGCGGACAGGTATCCGGTAAGCGGCAGG
GTCGGAACAGGAGAGCGCACGAGGGAGCTTCCAGGGGGAAACGCCTGGTATCTTTATAGTCCTGTCGGGT
TTCGCCACCTCTGACTTGAGCGTCGATTTTTGTGATGCTCGTCAGGGGGGCGGAGCCTATGGAAAAACGC
CAGCAACGCGGCCTTTTTACGGTTCCTGGCCTTTTGCTGGCCTTTTGCTCACATGTCCTGCAGGCAGCTG
CGCGCTCGCTCGCTCACTGAGGCCGCCCGGGCGTCGGGCGACCTTTGGTCGCCCGGCCTCAGTGAGCGAG
CGAGCGCGCAGAGAGGGAGTGGCCAACTCCATCACTAGGGGTTCCTGCGGCCGCACACTGTAAACATATT
TTGTTTGATTGATTAATATTATAGATGTCATTGATTTTACTGCTGAAATGTTTCCTGGTGTCTCTCATCT
TGCAGAAATCATGTTTATATGCTGCTTGAGACTTATTCATGGGCTTAGTAAAGAAGGTTCAAGTGAGATG
ATAGTACCTATTAATTATCTTATTTGCTTTGTTTTAAACTTTCATCTTTTTATGTAAATAACTATTGAGT
AGAAAAATGGTTCAAAAAATTTCCCAACTCTTATATAAATTACTAATTTGTCACCCCAAGGTTTGCTTTG
GAGCTGAGTTTTCTTGCCTTTGGATTACCTGCTGGTCTTTTCAGCTGGATGATGTGGATTTTCACAGCCT
ATTGCCTTTTCAATAGAATAATTGTGCCTCTGCCAAGTGTATAATCATGTGTTTTCCCTTATATCATCCA
CATGTGGACAGCAGCCTGCCAACACATAAACAAGAACCAGGTTACGTCACAAACAGATGCTGCTCAAATA
CCAAAGCACCGTGCCCTCCTCTCGAGTTATGTTTATTTGTGCACAGTGGGGATTAATATTTTTTTTGTGT
GTGAAAGAAGATAGAGTTACTTTTGCTGTTTTCAAATAGCAGAAGTGAATGTCCCATGCATGAGTTCATG
AAATCTGTGCCCACAAGGCCTGATACTTTAATAGGGATGATAGACAAATTGTCTGGGAAAGTTGAGCTTT
GTAAGTCGTGTTGGTATTGAAAGGAGGTAGGGAAATTGAAAGGATGATTCTTTTTTAAACTATTGTCTAT
CTATCTATCTATCTATCTATCTATCTATCTATCTATCTATCTATCTGTCTGTCTGTCTGTCTGGTTTGAT
GTGTGCCTGTGTTCGTGCATGTGCATGCACGGAGCTCGGGCTGGGCATAAAAGTCAGGGCAGAGCCATCT
ATTGCTTACATTTGCTTCTGGGATCCAGATCTTTCGAAGCTAGCGCTACCGGTCGCCACCATGGTGAGCA
AGGGCGAGGAGCTGTTCACCGGGGTGGTGCCCATCCTGGTCGAGCTGGACGGCGACGTAAACGGCCACAA
GTTCAGCGTGTCCGGCGAGGGCGAGGGCGATGCCACCTACGGCAAGCTGACCCTGAAGCTGATCTGCACC
ACCGGCAAGCTGCCCGTGCCCTGGCCCACCCTCGTGACCACCCTGGGCTACGGCGTGCAGTGCTTCGCCC
GCTACCCCGACCACATGAAGCAGCACGACTTCTTCAAGTCCGCCATGCCCGAAGGCTACGTCCAGGAGCG
CACCATCTTCTTCAAGGACGACGGCAACTACAAGACCCGCGCCGAGGTGAAGTTCGAGGGCGACACCCTG
GTGAACCGCATCGAGCTGAAGGGCATCGACTTCAAGGAGGACGGCAACATCCTGGGGCACAAGCTGGAGT
ACAACTACAACAGCCACAACGTCTATATCACCGCCGACAAGCAGAAGAACGGCATCAAGGCCAACTTCAA
GATCCGCCACAACATCGAGGACGGCGGCGTGCAGCTCGCCGACCACTACCAGCAGAACACCCCCATCGGC
GACGGCCCCGTGCTGCTGCCCGACAACCACTACCTGAGCTACCAGTCCAAGCTGAGCAAAGACCCCAACG
AGAAGCGCGATCACATGGTCCTGCTGGAGTTCGTGACCGCCGCCGGGATCACTCTCGGCATGGACGAGCT
GTACAAGTAAGTCGACGGCGCGCCGCGGCCGCGAATTCGATATCATAATCAACCTCTGGATTACAAAATT
TGTGAAAGATTGACTGGTATTCTTAACTATGTTGCTCCTTTTACGCTATGTGGATACGCTGCTTTAATGC
CTTTGTATCATGCTATTGCTTCCCGTATGGCTTTCATTTTCTCCTCCTTGTATAAATCCTGGTTAGTTCT
TGCCACGGCGGAACTCATCGCCGCCTGCCTTGCCCGCTGCTGGACAGGGGCTCGGCTGTTGGGCACTGAC
AATTCCGTGGCTCGAGAGATCTTCGACTGTGCCTTCTAGTTGCCAGCCATCTGTTGTTTGCCCCTCCCCC
GTGCCTTCCTTGACCCTGGAAGGTGCCACTCCCACTGTCCTTTCCTAATAAAATGAGGAAATTGCATCGC
ATTGTCTGAGTAGGTGTCATTCTATTCTGGGGGGTGGGGTGGGGCAGGACAGCAAGGGGGAGGATTGGGA
AGACAATAGCAGGCATGAGATCTCACGTGCGGACCGAGCGGCCGCAGGAACCCCTAGTGATGGAGTTGGC
CACTCCCTCTCTGCGCGCTCGCTCGCTCACTGAGGCCGGGCGACCAAAGGTCGCCCGACGCCCGGGCTTT
GCCCGGGCGGCCTCAGTGAGCGAGCGAGCGCGCAGCTGCCTGCAGGGGCGCCTGATGCGGTATTTTCTCC
TTACGCATCTGTGCGGTATTTCACACCGCATA
[95 nt withheld, positions 4163-4257]
T
[46 nt withheld, positions 4259-4304]
C
[141 nt withheld, positions 4306-4446]
CCTTTGACGTTGGAGTCCACGTTCTTT
[37 nt withheld, positions 4474-4510]
ACTCTATCTCGGGCTATTCTTTTGATTTATAAGGGATTTTGCCGATTTCGGTCTATTGGTTAAAAAATGA
GCTGATTTAACAAAAATTTAACGCGAATTTTAACAAAATATTAACGTTTACAATTTTATGGTGCACTCTC
AGTACAATCTGCTCTGATGCCGCATAGTTAAGCCAGCCCCGACACCCGCCAACACCCGCTGACGCGCCCT
GACGGGCTTGTCTGCTCCCGGCATCCGCTTACAGACAAGCTGTGACCGTCTCCGGGAGCTGCATGTGTCA
GAGGTTTTCACCGTCATCACCGAAACGCGCGAGACGAAAGGGCCTCGTGATACGCCTATTTTTATAGGTT
AATGTCATGATAATAATGGTTTCTTAGACGTCAGGTGGCACTTTTCGGGGAAATGTGCGCGGAACCCCTA
TTTGTTTATTTTTCTAAATACATTCAAATATGTATCCGCTCATGAGACAATAACCCTGATAAATGCTTCA
ATAATATTGAAAAAGGAAGAGTATGAGTATTCAACATTTCCGTGTCGCCCTTATTCCCTTTTTTGCGGCA
TTTTGCCTTCCTGTTTTTGCTCACCCAGAAACGCTGG
Features (pLannotate 1.2.2; 14 found; start..end, strand, type, name):
    947..1535    +  rep_origin     ori: high-copy-number ColE1/pMB1/pBR322/pUC origin of replication
   1608..1635    +  repeat_region  AAV2 ITR (fragment): inverted terminal repeat of adeno-associated virus serotype 2 inverted
   1664..1691    +  repeat_region  AAV2 ITR (fragment): inverted terminal repeat of adeno-associated virus serotype 2 inverted
   2721..3437    +  CDS            SYFP2: SYFP2 is a basic (constitutively fluorescent) yellow fluorescent protein published in 2006, derived from Aequorea victoria. It is reported to be a very rapidly-maturing monomer with moderate acid sensitivity.
   3477..3634    +  misc_feature   WPRE (fragment): woodchuck hepatitis virus posttranscriptional regulatory element
   3640..3720    +  misc_feature   WPRE (fragment): woodchuck hepatitis virus posttranscriptional regulatory element
   3737..3848    +  polyA_signal   bGH poly(A) signal: bovine growth hormone polyadenylation signal
   3966..4106    +  repeat_region  AAV2 ITR: inverted terminal repeat of adeno-associated virus serotype 2 inverted
   4111..4162    -  misc_feature   bom (fragment): basis of mobility region from pBR322
   4181..4636    +  rep_origin     f1 ori (sequence partly withheld): f1 bacteriophage origin of replication; arrow indicates direction of (+) strand synthesis
   4637..4686    -  misc_feature   bom (fragment): basis of mobility region from pBR322
   4788..4823    -  CDS            rop (fragment): Rop protein, which maintains plasmids at low copy number; rop
   4918..5022    +  promoter       AmpR promoter: bla
   5023..776     +  CDS            AmpR (across the origin): β-lactamase; bla; confers resistance to ampicillin, carbenicillin, and related antibiotics
