[The description below was written by a language model from this plasmid's Addgene catalogue record and pLannotate feature annotations shown in this document.]
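Description:
AiP1986 - pAAV-AiE2497m-minBG-SYFP2-WPRE3-BGHpA is an adeno-associated virus transfer plasmid built on a pAAV2 backbone, about 5.1 kb in the sequenced record. It is used to package an enhancer-driven fluorescent reporter into recombinant AAV. In bacteria it is maintained as a high-copy plasmid through a ColE1/pUC-type origin and selected with ampicillin via the β-lactamase gene and its native promoter. An f1 phage origin and small pBR322-derived remnants (bom and rop fragments) are also present in the backbone.

The payload lies between AAV2 inverted terminal repeats, which provide the signals for replication and encapsidation of the vector genome. The downstream ITR is annotated in full. The upstream one is detected only as two short fragments, which may reflect the difficulty of sequencing and annotating these structured repeats rather than a real truncation. Downstream of the upstream ITR is an unannotated stretch of roughly 1 kb. By the construct name and catalogue fields, this should hold the AiE2497m enhancer followed by the minBG minimal promoter (by convention a minimal β-globin promoter), although the feature table does not mark either element. A minimal promoter has little activity alone, so expression of the SYFP2 coding sequence, a fast-maturing monomeric yellow fluorescent protein, depends on the enhancer's cell-type specificity. The transcript is stabilised by WPRE3, a shortened woodchuck posttranscriptional element that appears as two WPRE fragments, and is terminated by the bovine growth hormone polyadenylation signal.

The stated purpose is to drive AAV-mediated transgene expression in specific populations of brain cells, with SYFP2 fluorescence reporting where the enhancer is active. The record does not say which cell population AiE2497m targets.
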