Addgene plasmid #230750: AiP1986 - pAAV-AiE2497m-minBG-SYFP2-WPRE3-BGHpA
Purpose: AiE2497m is an enhancer sequence, designed to drive AAV-mediated transgene expression in specific populations of brain cells
Depositing lab: Allen Institute for Brain Science & Bosiljka Tasic. Depositing organization: Allen Institute. Publication: A suite of enhancer AAVs and transgenic mouse lines for genetic access to cortical cell types. Ben-Simon Y, Hooper M, Narayan S, Daigle TL, Dwivedi D, Way SW, Oster A, Stafford DA, Mich JK, Taormina MJ, Martinez RA, Opitz-Araya X, Roth JR, Alexander JR, Allen S, Amster A, Arbuckle J, Ayala A, Baker PM, Bakken TE, Barcelli T, Barta S, Bendrick J, Bertagnolli D, Bielstein C, Bishwakarma P, Bowlus J, Boyer G, Brouner K, Casian B, Casper T, Chakka AB, Chakrabarty R, Chance RK, Chavan S, Clark M, Colbert K, Collman F, Daniel S, Departee M, DiValentin P, Donadio N, Dotson N, Egdorf T, Fliss T, Gabitto M, Garcia J, Gary A, Gasperini M, Gloe J, Goldy J, Gore BB, Graybuck L, Greisman N, Haeseleer F, Halterman C, Haradon Z, Hastings SD, Helback O, Ho W, Hockemeyer D, Huang C, Huff S, Hunker A, Johansen N, Jones D, Juneau Z, Kalmbach B, Kannan M, Khem S, Kussick E, Kutsal R, Larsen R, Lee C, Lee AY, Leibly M, Lenz GH, Li S, Liang E, Lusk N, Madigan Z, Malloy J, Malone J, McCue R, Melchor J, Mollenkopf T, Moosman S, Morin E, Newman D, Ng L, Ngo K, Omstead V, Otto S, Oyama A, Pena N, Pham T, Phillips E, Pom CA, Potekhina L, Ransford S, Ray PL, Rette D, Reynoldson C, Rimorin C, Rocha D, Ruiz A, Sanchez REA, Sawyer L, Sedeno-Cortes A, Sevigny JP, Shapovalova N, Shepard N, Shulga L, Sigler AR, Siverts L, Soliman S, Somasundaram S, Staats B, Stewart K, Szelenyi E, Tieu M, Trader C, Tran A, van Velthoven CTJ, Walker M, Wang Y, Weed N, Wirthlin M, Wood T, Wynalda B, Yao Z, Zhou T, Ariza J, Dee N, Reding M, Ronellenfitch K, Mufti S, Sunkin SM, Smith KA, Esposito L, Waters J, Thyagarajan B, Yao S, Lein ES, Zeng H, Levi BP, Ngai J, Ting JT, Tasic B. Cell. 2025 May 16:S0092-8674(25)00513-6. doi: 10.1016/j.cell.2025.05.002. PubMed 40403729.
Backbone
  Vector backbone: pAAV2
  Vector type: AAV
Growth in bacteria
  Bacterial resistance: Ampicillin, 100 μg/mL
  Growth temperature: 37°C
  Growth strain: NEB Stable
  Copy number: High Copy
Gene/Insert
  Gene/Insert name: SYFP2
  Species: Synthetic
  Promoter: minBG
  Cloning method: Gibson Cloning
Terms and licenses: Academic/Nonprofit Terms; Industry Terms: Not Available to Industry
How to cite: AiP1986 - pAAV-AiE2497m-minBG-SYFP2-WPRE3-BGHpA was a gift from Allen Institute for Brain Science & Bosiljka Tasic (Addgene plasmid # 230750 ; http://n2t.net/addgene:230750 ; RRID:Addgene_230750)
